>Addgene plasmid #161201 | pDONR221-SLC22A17_STOP | addgene full sequence | sequence record 333111 | Addgene NGS Result
GTAAAACGACGGCCAGTCTTAAGCTCGGGCCCCAAATAATGATTTTATTTTGACTGATAGTGACCTGTTC
GTTGCAACACATTGATGAGCAATGCTTTTTTATAATGCCAACTTTGTACAAAAAAGCAGGCTCCACCATG
GCCTCCGACCCTATCTTCACCCTGGCACCACCTCTGCACTGCCACTACGGAGCCTTTCCACCCAACGCCT
CTGGCTGGGAGCAGCCTCCAAATGCCTCCGGCGTGTCTGTGGCAAGCGCCGCCCTGGCAGCATCCGCCGC
CTCTAGGGTGGCCACCTCTACAGACCCAAGCTGCTCCGGATTCGCACCACCTGACTTCAACCACTGTCTG
AAGGACTGGGATTATAACGGCCTGCCTGTGCTGACCACAAATGCCATCGGCCAGTGGGACCTGGTGTGCG
ATCTGGGCTGGCAGGTCATCCTGGAGCAGATCCTGTTCATCCTGGGCTTTGCCAGCGGCTACCTGTTCCT
GGGCTATCCTGCCGATCGCTTTGGCCGGAGAGGCATCGTGCTGCTGACCCTGGGACTGGTGGGACCATGC
GGAGTGGGAGGAGCAGCAGCCGGCAGCTCCACAGGCGTGATGGCACTGCGGTTCCTGCTGGGCTTTCTGC
TGGCAGGAGTGGACCTGGGCGTGTACCTGATGAGACTGGAGCTGTGCGATCCTACCCAGAGGCTGAGGGT
GGCCCTGGCAGGAGAGCTGGTGGGCGTGGGCGGCCACTTCCTGTTTCTGGGACTGGCCCTGGTGTCCAAG
GACTGGCGGTTCCTGCAGAGAATGATCACAGCCCCCTGCATCCTGTTCCTGTTTTATGGCTGGCCTGGCC
TGTTTCTGGAGTCTGCCAGGTGGCTGATCGTGAAGCGCCAGATCGAGGAGGCACAGAGCGTGCTGAGGAT
CCTGGCCGAGCGGAACAGACCACACGGACAGATGCTGGGAGAGGAGGCACAGGAGGCCCTGCAGGATCTG
GAGAATACCTGCCCACTGCCCGCCACATCTAGCTTCAGCTTTGCCTCCCTGCTGAACTACAGGAATATCT
GGAAGAACCTGCTGATCCTGGGCTTCACCAACTTCATCGCCCACGCCATCAGGCACTGTTACCAGCCAGT
GGGAGGAGGAGGATCTCCAAGCGACTTCTATCTGTGCTCTCTGCTGGCAAGCGGAACCGCCGCCCTGGCA
TGCGTGTTCCTGGGCGTGACAGTGGATCGGTTTGGCAGGCGCGGCATCCTGCTGCTGTCCATGACCCTGA
CAGGCATCGCCTCTCTGGTGCTGCTGGGCCTGTGGGACTGTGAGCACCCCATCTTTCCTACCGTGTGGGC
ACAGCAGGGAAACCCAAATAGAGATCTGAACGAGGCCGCCATCACCACATTCAGCGTGCTGGGCCTGTTT
TCCTCTCAGGCAGCAGCAATCCTGTCCACACTGCTGGCCGCCGAAGTGATCCCAACCACAGTGAGGGGAA
GGGGACTGGGCCTGATCATGGCCCTGGGCGCCCTGGGAGGACTGAGCGGACCAGCCCAGAGGCTGCACAT
GGGACACGGAGCCTTCCTGCAGCACGTGGTGCTGGCAGCATGCGCACTGCTGTGCATCCTGAGCATCATG
CTGCTGCCTGAGACCAAGAGGAAGCTGCTGCCAGAGGTGCTGAGGGACGGAGAGCTGTGCCGGAGACCAT
CCCTGCTGAGGCAGCCACCACCTACCAGATGTGATCACGTGCCCCTGCTGGCCACACCTAATCCAGCCCT
GTAAGACCCAGCTTTCTTGTACAAAGTTGGCATTATAAGAAAGCATTGCTTATCAATTTGTTGCAACGAA
CAGGTCACTATCAGTCAAAATAAAATCATTATTTGCCATCCAGCTGATATCCCCTATAGTGAGTCGTATT
ACATGGTCATAGCTGTTTCCTGGCAGCTCTGGCCCGTGTCTCAAAATCTCTGATGTTACATTGCACAAGA
TAAAAATATATCATCATGAACAATAAAACTGTCTGCTTACATAAACAGTAATACAAGGGGTGTTATGAGC
CATATTCAACGGGAAACGTCGAGGCCGCGATTAAATTCCAACATGGATGCTGATTTATATGGGTATAAAT
GGGCTCGCGATAATGTCGGGCAATCAGGTGCGACAATCTATCGCTTGTATGGGAAGCCCGATGCGCCAGA
GTTGTTTCTGAAACATGGCAAAGGTAGCGTTGCCAATGATGTTACAGATGAGATGGTCAGACTAAACTGG
CTGACGGAATTTATGCCTCTTCCGACCATCAAGCATTTTATCCGTACTCCTGATGATGCATGGTTACTCA
CCACTGCGATCCCCGGAAAAACAGCATTCCAGGTATTAGAAGAATATCCTGATTCAGGTGAAAATATTGT
TGATGCGCTGGCAGTGTTCCTGCGCCGGTTGCATTCGATTCCTGTTTGTAATTGTCCTTTTAACAGCGAT
CGCGTATTTCGTCTCGCTCAGGCGCAATCACGAATGAATAACGGTTTGGTTGATGCGAGTGATTTTGATG
ACGAGCGTAATGGCTGGCCTGTTGAACAAGTCTGGAAAGAAATGCATAAACTTTTGCCATTCTCACCGGA
TTCAGTCGTCACTCATGGTGATTTCTCACTTGATAACCTTATTTTTGACGAGGGGAAATTAATAGGTTGT
ATTGATGTTGGACGAGTCGGAATCGCAGACCGATACCAGGATCTTGCCATCCTATGGAACTGCCTCGGTG
AGTTTTCTCCTTCATTACAGAAACGGCTTTTTCAAAAATATGGTATTGATAATCCTGATATGAATAAATT
GCAGTTTCATTTGATGCTCGATGAGTTTTTCTAATCAGAATTGGTTAATTGGTTGTAACACTGGCAGAGC
ATTACGCTGACTTGACGGGACGGCGCAAGCTCATGACCAAAATCCCTTAACGTGAGTTACGCGTCGTTCC
ACTGAGCGTCAGACCCCGTAGAAAAGATCAAAGGATCTTCTTGAGATCCTTTTTTTCTGCGCGTAATCTG
CTGCTTGCAAACAAAAAAACCACCGCTACCAGCGGTGGTTTGTTTGCCGGATCAAGAGCTACCAACTCTT
TTTCCGAAGGTAACTGGCTTCAGCAGAGCGCAGATACCAAATACTGTTCTTCTAGTGTAGCCGTAGTTAG
GCCACCACTTCAAGAACTCTGTAGCACCGCCTACATACCTCGCTCTGCTAATCCTGTTACCAGTGGCTGC
TGCCAGTGGCGATAAGTCGTGTCTTACCGGGTTGGACTCAAGACGATAGTTACCGGATAAGGCGCAGCGG
TCGGGCTGAACGGGGGGTTCGTGCACACAGCCCAGCTTGGAGCGAACGACCTACACCGAACTGAGATACC
TACAGCGTGAGCTATGAGAAAGCGCCACGCTTCCCGAAGGGAGAAAGGCGGACAGGTATCCGGTAAGCGG
CAGGGTCGGAACAGGAGAGCGCACGAGGGAGCTTCCAGGGGGAAACGCCTGGTATCTTTATAGTCCTGTC
GGGTTTCGCCACCTCTGACTTGAGCGTCGATTTTTGTGATGCTCGTCAGGGGGGCGGAGCCTATGGAAAA
ACGCCAGCAACGCGGCCTTTTTACGGTTCCTGGCCTTTTGCTGGCCTTTTGCTCACATGTTCTTTCCTGC
GTTATCCCCTGATTCTGTGGATAACCGTATTACCGCCTTTGAGTGAGCTGATACCGCTCGCCGCAGCCGA
ACGACCGAGCGCAGCGAGTCAGTGAGCGAGGAAGCGGAAGAGCGCCCAATACGCAAACCGCCTCTCCCCG
CGCGTTGGCCGATTCATTAATGCAGCTGGCACGACAGGTTTCCCGACTGGAAAGCGGGCAGTGAGCGCAA
CGCAATTAATACGCGTACCGCTAGCCAGGAAGAGTTTGTAGAAACGCAAAAAGGCCATCCGTCAGGATGG
CCTTCTGCTTAGTTTGATGCCTGGCAGTTTATGGCGGGCGTCCTGCCCGCCACCCTCCGGGCCGTTGCTT
CACAACGTTCAAATCCGCTCCCGGCGGATTTGTCCTACTCAGGAGAGCGTTCACCGACAAACAACAGATA
AAACGAAAGGCCCAGTCTTCCGACTGAGCCTTTCGTTTTATTTGATGCCTGGCAGTTCCCTACTCTCGCG
TTAACGCTAGCATGGATGTTTTCCCAGTCACGACGTT
Features (pLannotate 1.2.2; 10 found; start..end, strand, type, name):
     33..132     +  protein_bind   attL1: mutant version of attL; recombination site for the Gateway® LR reaction LR Clonase™
    138..1751    +  CDS            SLC22A17: S22AH_HUMAN - Also known as BOCT, BOIT. Experimental evidence at protein level: Swiss-Prot protein existence level 1. Cell surface receptor for LCN2 (24p3) that plays a key role in iron homeostasis and transport. Able to bind iron-bound LCN2 (holo- 24p3), followed by internalization of holo-24p3 and release of iron, thereby increasing intracellular iron concentration and leading to inhibition of apoptosis. Also binds iron-free LCN2 (apo-24p3), followed by internalization of apo-24p3 and its association with an intracellular siderophore, leading to iron chelation and iron transfer to the extrac
   1756..1855    -  protein_bind   attL2: mutant version of attL; recombination site for the Gateway® LR reaction LR Clonase™
   1873..1891    -  promoter       T7 promoter: promoter for bacteriophage T7 RNA polymerase
   2025..2834    +  CDS            KanR: aminoglycoside phosphotransferase; aph(3')-Ia; confers resistance to kanamycin in bacteria or G418 (Geneticin®) in eukaryotes
   2981..3569    +  rep_origin     ori: high-copy-number ColE1/pMB1/pBR322/pUC origin of replication
   3752..3844    +  CDS            lacI (fragment): lac repressor; lacI; The lac repressor binds to the lac operator to inhibit transcription in E. coli. This inhibition can be relieved by adding lactose or isopropyl-β-D-thiogalactopyranoside (IPTG).
   3899..3926    -  terminator     rrnB T2 terminator: transcription terminator T2 from the E. coli rrnB gene
   4058..4101    +  terminator     rrnB T1 terminator: Escherichia coli rrnB; transcription terminator T1 from the E. coli rrnB gene
   4148..17      -  CDS            lacZα (fragment) (across the origin): LacZα fragment of β-galactosidase; lacZ fragment
