[The description below was written by a language model from this plasmid's Addgene catalogue record and pLannotate feature annotations shown in this document.]
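Description:
pDONR221-SLC22A17_STOP is a Gateway entry clone built on the pDONR221 backbone, carrying a codon-optimized open reading frame for human SLC22A17 (also known as BOCT, BOIT, NGALR or 24p3R). The sequenced plasmid is 4,167 nt. It is maintained in E. coli through a high-copy ColE1/pUC-type origin and selected with kanamycin via an aph(3')-Ia resistance gene. rrnB T1 and T2 transcription terminators lie upstream of the cloning region and insulate the insert from read-through transcription. Short lacI and lacZα fragments are annotated as well; these appear to be backbone remnants with no functional role.

The roughly 1.6 kb ORF lies between attL1 and attL2, the recombination sites used in the Gateway LR reaction, so the coding sequence can be transferred in a defined orientation into any attR-containing destination vector. The catalogue classifies the plasmid as a mammalian expression vector, but the feature table shows no eukaryotic promoter or polyadenylation signal. The only promoter annotated is a T7 promoter beyond attL2, oriented back towards the insert, so expression in cells depends on the destination vector chosen.

This version retains a stop codon at the end of the ORF. It therefore suits expression of the native, untagged protein or N-terminal fusions, but not C-terminal tags; the depositor notes that a companion clone without the stop codon exists. SLC22A17 encodes a solute carrier family member described as a cell-surface receptor for lipocalin-2 (LCN2/24p3), involved in iron uptake and homeostasis. The plasmid belongs to a consortium collection of SLC transporter clones made for subcloning into custom expression vectors.
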