Addgene plasmid #161201: pDONR221-SLC22A17_STOP
Purpose: Gateway entry clone with codon-optimized ORF sequence for subcloning into custom expression vectors. Contains a STOP codon at the end of the codon-optimized ORF sequence.
Depositing lab: RESOLUTE Consortium & Giulio Superti-Furga. Depositing organization: CeMM Research Center for Molecular Medicine. Publication: The RESOLUTE consortium: unlocking SLC transporters for drug discovery. Superti-Furga G, Lackner D, Wiedmer T, Ingles-Prieto A, Barbosa B, Girardi E, Goldmann U, Gurtl B, Klavins K, Klimek C, Lindinger S, Lineiro-Retes E, Muller AC, Onstein S, Redinger G, Reil D, Sedlyarov V, Wolf G, Crawford M, Everley R, ... Steppan CM. Nat Rev Drug Discov. 2020 Jul;19(7):429-430. doi: 10.1038/d41573-020-00056-6. PubMed 32265506.
Backbone
  Vector backbone: pDONR221
  Backbone manufacturer: ThermoFisher Scientific
  Backbone size w/o insert (bp): 2550
  Vector type: Mammalian Expression
Growth in bacteria
  Bacterial resistance: Kanamycin, 50 μg/mL
  Growth temperature: 37°C
  Growth strain: NEB Stable
  Copy number: High Copy
Gene/Insert
  Gene/Insert name: SLC22A17 (alt name: BOCT, BOIT, NGALR)
  Species: H. sapiens (human)
  Insert size (bp): 1617
  Entrez Gene: SLC22A17 (a.k.a. 24p3R, BOCT, BOIT, NGALR, NGALR2, NGALR3, hBOIT)
  Cloning method: Gateway Cloning
  Sequencing primers: 5′ M13-fwd; 3′ M13-rev
Terms and licenses: Academic/Nonprofit Terms; Industry Terms
Depositor comments: This plasmid contains a STOP codon at the end of the codon-optimized ORF. For the version of this plasmid that does not contain a STOP codon, please see Addgene plasmid 132035 For more information on the full Resolute plasmid collection, please see www.addgene.org/depositor-collections/re-solute/. Please provide your feedback on this plasmid to the RESOLUTE consortium by filling out their RESOLUTE repository feedback form: https://forms.office.com/Pages/ResponsePage.aspx?id=0e05yklzmkS7rjFGQL4N7z4feCLQvEJAmVcOCM_u885UN1JJRko0Ukg4TVQwNTZLOUxPQVJWT1NHUCQlQCN0PWcu
How to cite: pDONR221-SLC22A17_STOP was a gift from RESOLUTE Consortium & Giulio Superti-Furga (Addgene plasmid # 161201 ; http://n2t.net/addgene:161201 ; RRID:Addgene_161201)
