>Addgene plasmid #161201 | pDONR221-SLC22A17_STOP | depositor partial sequence | sequence record 312337 | Codon-optimized ORF of SLC22A17
ATGGCCTCCGACCCTATCTTCACCCTGGCACCACCTCTGCACTGCCACTACGGAGCCTTTCCACCCAACG
CCTCTGGCTGGGAGCAGCCTCCAAATGCCTCCGGCGTGTCTGTGGCAAGCGCCGCCCTGGCAGCATCCGC
CGCCTCTAGGGTGGCCACCTCTACAGACCCAAGCTGCTCCGGATTCGCACCACCTGACTTCAACCACTGT
CTGAAGGACTGGGATTATAACGGCCTGCCTGTGCTGACCACAAATGCCATCGGCCAGTGGGACCTGGTGT
GCGATCTGGGCTGGCAGGTCATCCTGGAGCAGATCCTGTTCATCCTGGGCTTTGCCAGCGGCTACCTGTT
CCTGGGCTATCCTGCCGATCGCTTTGGCCGGAGAGGCATCGTGCTGCTGACCCTGGGACTGGTGGGACCA
TGCGGAGTGGGAGGAGCAGCAGCCGGCAGCTCCACAGGCGTGATGGCACTGCGGTTCCTGCTGGGCTTTC
TGCTGGCAGGAGTGGACCTGGGCGTGTACCTGATGAGACTGGAGCTGTGCGATCCTACCCAGAGGCTGAG
GGTGGCCCTGGCAGGAGAGCTGGTGGGCGTGGGCGGCCACTTCCTGTTTCTGGGACTGGCCCTGGTGTCC
AAGGACTGGCGGTTCCTGCAGAGAATGATCACAGCCCCCTGCATCCTGTTCCTGTTTTATGGCTGGCCTG
GCCTGTTTCTGGAGTCTGCCAGGTGGCTGATCGTGAAGCGCCAGATCGAGGAGGCACAGAGCGTGCTGAG
GATCCTGGCCGAGCGGAACAGACCACACGGACAGATGCTGGGAGAGGAGGCACAGGAGGCCCTGCAGGAT
CTGGAGAATACCTGCCCACTGCCCGCCACATCTAGCTTCAGCTTTGCCTCCCTGCTGAACTACAGGAATA
TCTGGAAGAACCTGCTGATCCTGGGCTTCACCAACTTCATCGCCCACGCCATCAGGCACTGTTACCAGCC
AGTGGGAGGAGGAGGATCTCCAAGCGACTTCTATCTGTGCTCTCTGCTGGCAAGCGGAACCGCCGCCCTG
GCATGCGTGTTCCTGGGCGTGACAGTGGATCGGTTTGGCAGGCGCGGCATCCTGCTGCTGTCCATGACCC
TGACAGGCATCGCCTCTCTGGTGCTGCTGGGCCTGTGGGACTGTGAGCACCCCATCTTTCCTACCGTGTG
GGCACAGCAGGGAAACCCAAATAGAGATCTGAACGAGGCCGCCATCACCACATTCAGCGTGCTGGGCCTG
TTTTCCTCTCAGGCAGCAGCAATCCTGTCCACACTGCTGGCCGCCGAAGTGATCCCAACCACAGTGAGGG
GAAGGGGACTGGGCCTGATCATGGCCCTGGGCGCCCTGGGAGGACTGAGCGGACCAGCCCAGAGGCTGCA
CATGGGACACGGAGCCTTCCTGCAGCACGTGGTGCTGGCAGCATGCGCACTGCTGTGCATCCTGAGCATC
ATGCTGCTGCCTGAGACCAAGAGGAAGCTGCTGCCAGAGGTGCTGAGGGACGGAGAGCTGTGCCGGAGAC
CATCCCTGCTGAGGCAGCCACCACCTACCAGATGTGATCACGTGCCCCTGCTGGCCACACCTAATCCAGC
CCTGTAA
